Addgene plasmid #162596: pcDNA3.1-CD9-(TEV)-tTA
Purpose: human CD9-TEV cleavage site-tTA
Depositing lab: Masaharu Somiya. Publication: Reporter gene assay for membrane fusion of extracellular vesicles. Somiya M, Kuroda S. J Extracell Vesicles. 2021 Nov;10(13):e12171. doi: 10.1002/jev2.12171. PubMed 34807503.
Backbone
  Vector backbone: pcDNA3.1
  Vector type: Mammalian Expression
  Selectable markers: Neomycin (select with G418)
Growth in bacteria
  Bacterial resistance: Ampicillin, 100 μg/mL
  Growth temperature: 37°C
  Growth strain: DH5alpha
  Copy number: High Copy
Gene/Insert
  Gene/Insert name: human CD9
  Species: H. sapiens (human)
  Insert size (bp): 2728
  Entrez Gene: CD9 (a.k.a. BTCC-1, DRAP-27, MIC3, MRP-1, TSPAN-29, TSPAN29)
  Promoter: CMV promoter
  Tag / fusion protein: TEV protease cleavage site (C terminal on insert); tTA (C terminal on insert)
  Cloning method: Gibson Cloning
  Sequencing primers: 5′ CMV-F; 3′ BGH-R
Terms and licenses: Academic/Nonprofit Terms; Industry Terms: Not Available to Industry
Depositor comments: Please visit https://www.biorxiv.org/content/10.1101/2021.02.16.431359v1 for bioRxiv preprint.
How to cite: pcDNA3.1-CD9-(TEV)-tTA was a gift from Masaharu Somiya (Addgene plasmid # 162596 ; http://n2t.net/addgene:162596 ; RRID:Addgene_162596)
