[The description below was written by a language model from this plasmid's Addgene catalogue record and pLannotate feature annotations shown in this document.]
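Description:
pcDNA3.1-CD9-(TEV)-tTA is a mammalian expression plasmid built on the pcDNA3.1 backbone, about 7.1 kb in the sequenced record. It is propagated in E. coli through a high-copy ColE1/pUC-type origin with ampicillin selection from the β-lactamase gene, and it also carries an f1 phage origin. For mammalian cells, an SV40 early promoter drives the neomycin phosphotransferase gene, terminated by an SV40 polyadenylation signal, so stable transfectants can be selected with G418. Short annotated fragments such as the HIV-1 LTR, ble, lacI and bom hits appear to be backbone remnants or partial matches rather than functional elements.

The payload is a single fusion open reading frame under the CMV immediate-early enhancer and promoter and closed by the bGH polyadenylation signal, with a T7 promoter lying just upstream of the insert. Human CD9, a tetraspanin membrane protein, forms the N-terminal portion. According to the catalogue fields it is followed by a TEV protease cleavage site and then tTA, the tetracycline-controlled transactivator, which the feature table resolves into its TetR DNA-binding portion and VP16 activation domain. The TEV site itself is not annotated, but the short gap between CD9 and TetR is consistent with its placement there. This arrangement tethers the transactivator to membranes through CD9, so that it should only be released to activate a tetO-dependent reporter when TEV protease gains access to the linker. The associated publication describes a reporter gene assay for membrane fusion of extracellular vesicles, which suggests the fusion serves as a vesicle-borne component whose cleavage in recipient cells reports cargo delivery, although the record does not spell out the assay design.
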