Features (pLannotate 1.2.2; 22 found; start..end, strand, type, name):
      1..380     +  enhancer       CMV enhancer: human cytomegalovirus immediate early enhancer
    381..584     +  promoter       CMV promoter: human cytomegalovirus (CMV) immediate early promoter
    580..613     +  LTR            5' LTR (truncated) (fragment): truncated 5' long terminal repeat (LTR) from HIV-1
    629..647     +  promoter       T7 promoter: promoter for bacteriophage T7 RNA polymerase
    758..1441    +  CDS            CD9: CD9_HUMAN - Also known as MIC3, TSPAN29. Experimental evidence at protein level: Swiss-Prot protein existence level 1. Integral membrane protein associated with integrins, which regulates different processes, such as sperm-egg fusion, platelet activation and aggregation, and cell adhesion (PubMed:8478605, PubMed:14575715, PubMed:18541721). Present at the cell surface of oocytes and plays a key role in sperm-egg fusion, possibly by organizing multiprotein complexes and the morphology of the membrane required for the fusion (By similarity). In myoblasts, associates with CD81 and PTGFRN and inhib
   1459..2076    +  CDS            TetR: tetracycline repressor TetR; tetR from transposon Tn10; TetR binds to the tetracycline operator tetO to inhibit transcription. This inhibition can be relieved by adding tetracycline or doxycycline.
   2228..2461    +  CDS            VP16 AD: transcriptional activation domain of herpes simplex virus protein VP16 (Triezenberg et al., 1988; Cousens et al., 1989); UL48
   2502..2726    +  polyA_signal   bGH poly(A) signal: bovine growth hormone polyadenylation signal
   2730..2751    +  promoter       SV40 promoter (fragment): SV40 enhancer and early promoter
   2772..3200    +  rep_origin     f1 ori (sequence partly withheld): f1 bacteriophage origin of replication; arrow indicates direction of (+) strand synthesis
   3214..3543    +  promoter       SV40 promoter: SV40 enhancer and early promoter
   3610..4401    +  CDS            neo: KKA2_KLEPN - Also known as kan, nptII. Experimental evidence at protein level: Swiss-Prot protein existence level 1. Resistance to kanamycin, neomycin, paromomycin, ribostamycin, butirosin and gentamicin B. From Klebsiella pneumoniae.
   4425..4583    +  CDS            ble (fragment): BLE_KLEPN - Experimental evidence at protein level: Swiss-Prot protein existence level 1. Binding protein with a strong affinity to the bleomycin family of antibiotics. Binds to CL990; an antimitotic-antibiotic compound. From Klebsiella pneumoniae.
   4578..4699    +  polyA_signal   SV40 poly(A) signal: SV40 polyadenylation signal
   4772..4788    -  protein_bind   lac operator: The lac repressor binds to the lac operator to inhibit transcription in E. coli. This inhibition can be relieved by adding lactose or isopropyl-β-D-thiogalactopyranoside (IPTG). lac repressor encoded by lacI
   4796..4826    -  promoter       lac promoter: promoter for the E. coli lac operon
   4841..4862    -  protein_bind   CAP binding site: CAP binding activates transcription in the presence of cAMP. E. coli catabolite activator protein
   4875..4967    -  CDS            lacI (fragment): lac repressor; lacI; The lac repressor binds to the lac operator to inhibit transcription in E. coli. This inhibition can be relieved by adding lactose or isopropyl-β-D-thiogalactopyranoside (IPTG).
   5150..5738    -  rep_origin     ori: high-copy-number ColE1/pMB1/pBR322/pUC origin of replication
   5909..6769    -  CDS            AmpR: β-lactamase; bla; confers resistance to ampicillin, carbenicillin, and related antibiotics
   6770..6874    -  promoter       AmpR promoter: bla
   6933..6985    -  misc_feature   bom (fragment): basis of mobility region from pBR322
>Addgene plasmid #162596 | pcDNA3.1-CD9-(TEV)-tTA | addgene full sequence | sequence record 319369 | Addgene NGS Result
GACATTGATTATTGACTAGTTATTAATAGTAATCAATTACGGGGTCATTAGTTCATAGCCCATATATGGA
GTTCCGCGTTACATAACTTACGGTAAATGGCCCGCCTGGCTGACCGCCCAACGACCCCCGCCCATTGACG
TCAATAATGACGTATGTTCCCATAGTAACGCCAATAGGGACTTTCCATTGACGTCAATGGGTGGAGTATT
TACGGTAAACTGCCCACTTGGCAGTACATCAAGTGTATCATATGCCAAGTACGCCCCCTATTGACGTCAA
TGACGGTAAATGGCCCGCCTGGCATTATGCCCAGTACATGACCTTATGGGACTTTCCTACTTGGCAGTAC
ATCTACGTATTAGTCATCGCTATTACCATGGTGATGCGGTTTTGGCAGTACATCAATGGGCGTGGATAGC
GGTTTGACTCACGGGGATTTCCAAGTCTCCACCCCATTGACGTCAATGGGAGTTTGTTTTGGCACCAAAA
TCAACGGGACTTTCCAAAATGTCGTAACAACTCCGCCCCATTGACGCAAATGGGCGGTAGGCGTGTACGG
TGGGAGGTCTATATAAGCAGAGCTCTCTGGCTAACTAGAGAACCCACTGCTTACTGGCTTATCGAAATTA
ATACGACTCACTATAGGGAGACCCAAGCTGGCTAGCGTTTAAACTTAAGCTTGGTACCGAGCTCGGATCC
ACTAGTCCAGTGTGGTGGAATTCTGCAGATATCCAGCACAGTGGCGGCCGCGCCACCATGCCGGTCAAAG
GAGGCACCAAGTGCATCAAATACCTGCTGTTCGGATTTAACTTCATCTTCTGGCTTGCCGGGATTGCTGT
CCTTGCCATTGGACTATGGCTCCGATTCGACTCTCAGACCAAGAGCATCTTCGAGCAAGAAACTAATAAT
AATAATTCCAGCTTCTACACAGGAGTCTATATTCTGATCGGAGCCGGCGCCCTCATGATGCTGGTGGGCT
TCCTGGGCTGCTGCGGGGCTGTGCAGGAGTCCCAGTGCATGCTGGGACTGTTCTTCGGCTTCCTCTTGGT
GATATTCGCCATTGAAATAGCTGCGGCCATCTGGGGATATTCCCACAAGGATGAGGTGATTAAGGAAGTC
CAGGAGTTTTACAAGGACACCTACAACAAGCTGAAAACCAAGGATGAGCCCCAGCGGGAAACGCTGAAAG
CCATCCACTATGCGTTGAACTGCTGTGGTTTGGCTGGGGGCGTGGAACAGTTTATCTCAGACATCTGCCC
CAAGAAGGACGTACTCGAAACCTTCACCGTGAAGTCCTGTCCTGATGCCATCAAAGAGGTCTTCGACAAT
AAATTCCACATCATCGGCGCAGTGGGCATCGGCATTGCCGTGGTCATGATATTTGGCATGATCTTCAGTA
TGATCTTGTGCTGTGCTATCCGCAGGAACCGCGAGATGGTCGAGAACCTGTACTTCCAGTCTAGATTAGA
TAAAAGTAAAGTGATTAACAGCGCATTAGAGCTGCTTAATGAGGTCGGAATCGAAGGTTTAACAACCCGT
AAACTCGCCCAGAAGCTAGGTGTAGAGCAGCCTACATTGTATTGGCATGTAAAAAATAAGCGGGCTTTGC
TCGACGCCTTAGCCATTGAGATGTTAGATAGGCACCATACTCACTTTTGCCCTTTAGAAGGGGAAAGCTG
GCAAGATTTTTTACGTAATAACGCTAAAAGTTTTAGATGTGCTTTACTAAGTCATCGCGATGGAGCAAAA
GTACATTTAGGTACACGGCCTACAGAAAAACAGTATGAAACTCTCGAAAATCAATTAGCCTTTTTATGCC
AACAAGGTTTTTCACTAGAGAATGCATTATATGCACTCAGCGCTGTGGGGCATTTTACTTTAGGTTGCGT
ATTGGAAGATCAAGAGCATCAAGTCGCTAAAGAAGAAAGGGAAACACCTACTACTGATAGTATGCCGCCA
TTATTACGACAAGCTATCGAATTATTTGATCACCAAGGTGCAGAGCCAGCCTTCTTATTCGGCCTTGAAT
TGATCATATGCGGATTAGAAAAACAACTTAAATGTGAAAGTGGGTCCGCGTACAGCCGCGCGCGTACGAA
AAACAATTACGGGTCTACCATCGAGGGCCTGCTCGATCTCCCGGACGACGACGCCCCCGAAGAGGCGGGG
CTGGCGGCTCCGCGCCTGTCCTTTCTCCCCGCGGGACACACGCGCAGACTGTCGACGGCCCCCCCGACCG
ATGTCAGCCTGGGGGACGAGCTCCACTTAGACGGCGAGGACGTGGCGATGGCGCATGCCGACGCGCTAGA
CGATTTCGATCTGGACATGTTGGGGGACGGGGATTCCCCGGGTCCGGGATTTACCCCCCACGACTCCGCC
CCCTACGGCGCTCTGGATATGGCCGACTTCGAGTTTGAGCAGATGTTTACCGATGCCCTTGGAATTGACG
AGTACGGTGGGTAGTCTAGAGGGCCCGTTTAAACCCGCTGATCAGCCTCGACTGTGCCTTCTAGTTGCCA
GCCATCTGTTGTTTGCCCCTCCCCCGTGCCTTCCTTGACCCTGGAAGGTGCCACTCCCACTGTCCTTTCC
TAATAAAATGAGGAAATTGCATCGCATTGTCTGAGTAGGTGTCATTCTATTCTGGGGGGTGGGGTGGGGC
AGGACAGCAAGGGGGAGGATTGGGAAGACAATAGCAGGCATGCTGGGGATGCGGTGGGCTCTATGGCTTC
TGAGGCGGAAAGAACCAGCTGGGGCTCTAGGGGGTATCCCC
[124 nt withheld, positions 2772-2895]
C
[91 nt withheld, positions 2897-2987]
A
[49 nt withheld, positions 2989-3037]
CCTTTGACGTTGGAGTCCACGTTCTTT
[37 nt withheld, positions 3065-3101]
ACCCTATCTCGGTCTATTCTTTTGATTTATAAGGGATTTTGCCGATTTCGGCCTATTGGTTAAAAAATGA
GCTGATTTAACAAAAATTTAACGCGAATTAATTCTGTGGAATGTGTGTCAGTTAGGGTGTGGAAAGTCCC
CAGGCTCCCCAGCAGGCAGAAGTATGCAAAGCATGCATCTCAATTAGTCAGCAACCAGGTGTGGAAAGTC
CCCAGGCTCCCCAGCAGGCAGAAGTATGCAAAGCATGCATCTCAATTAGTCAGCAACCATAGTCCCGCCC
CTAACTCCGCCCATCCCGCCCCTAACTCCGCCCAGTTCCGCCCATTCTCCGCCCCATGGCTGACTAATTT
TTTTTATTTATGCAGAGGCCGAGGCCGCCTCTGCCTCTGAGCTATTCCAGAAGTAGTGAGGAGGCTTTTT
TGGAGGCCTAGGCTTTTGCAAAAAGCTCCCGGGAGCTTGTATATCCATTTTCGGATCTGATCAAGAGACA
GGATGAGGATCGTTTCGCATGATTGAACAAGATGGATTGCACGCAGGTTCTCCGGCCGCTTGGGTGGAGA
GGCTATTCGGCTATGACTGGGCACAACAGACAATCGGCTGCTCTGATGCCGCCGTGTTCCGGCTGTCAGC
GCAGGGGCGCCCGGTTCTTTTTGTCAAGACCGACCTGTCCGGTGCCCTGAATGAACTGCAGGACGAGGCA
GCGCGGCTATCGTGGCTGGCCACGACGGGCGTTCCTTGCGCAGCTGTGCTCGACGTTGTCACTGAAGCGG
GAAGGGACTGGCTGCTATTGGGCGAAGTGCCGGGGCAGGATCTCCTGTCATCTCACCTTGCTCCTGCCGA
GAAAGTATCCATCATGGCTGATGCAATGCGGCGGCTGCATACGCTTGATCCGGCTACCTGCCCATTCGAC
CACCAAGCGAAACATCGCATCGAGCGAGCACGTACTCGGATGGAAGCCGGTCTTGTCGATCAGGATGATC
TGGACGAAGAGCATCAGGGGCTCGCGCCAGCCGAACTGTTCGCCAGGCTCAAGGCGCGCATGCCCGACGG
CGAGGATCTCGTCGTGACCCATGGCGATGCCTGCTTGCCGAATATCATGGTGGAAAATGGCCGCTTTTCT
GGATTCATCGACTGTGGCCGGCTGGGTGTGGCGGACCGCTATCAGGACATAGCGTTGGCTACCCGTGATA
TTGCTGAAGAGCTTGGCGGCGAATGGGCTGACCGCTTCCTCGTGCTTTACGGTATCGCCGCTCCCGATTC
GCAGCGCATCGCCTTCTATCGCCTTCTTGACGAGTTCTTCTGAGCGGGACTCTGGGGTTCGAAATGACCG
ACCAAGCGACGCCCAACCTGCCATCACGAGATTTCGATTCCACCGCCGCCTTCTATGAAAGGTTGGGCTT
CGGAATCGTTTTCCGGGACGCCGGCTGGATGATCCTCCAGCGCGGGGATCTCATGCTGGAGTTCTTCGCC
CACCCCAACTTGTTTATTGCAGCTTATAATGGTTACAAATAAAGCAATAGCATCACAAATTTCACAAATA
AAGCATTTTTTTCACTGCATTCTAGTTGTGGTTTGTCCAAACTCATCAATGTATCTTATCATGTCTGTAT
ACCGTCGACCTCTAGCTAGAGCTTGGCGTAATCATGGTCATAGCTGTTTCCTGTGTGAAATTGTTATCCG
CTCACAATTCCACACAACATACGAGCCGGAAGCATAAAGTGTAAAGCCTGGGGTGCCTAATGAGTGAGCT
AACTCACATTAATTGCGTTGCGCTCACTGCCCGCTTTCCAGTCGGGAAACCTGTCGTGCCAGCTGCATTA
ATGAATCGGCCAACGCGCGGGGAGAGGCGGTTTGCGTATTGGGCGCTCTTCCGCTTCCTCGCTCACTGAC
TCGCTGCGCTCGGTCGTTCGGCTGCGGCGAGCGGTATCAGCTCACTCAAAGGCGGTAATACGGTTATCCA
CAGAATCAGGGGATAACGCAGGAAAGAACATGTGAGCAAAAGGCCAGCAAAAGGCCAGGAACCGTAAAAA
GGCCGCGTTGCTGGCGTTTTTCCATAGGCTCCGCCCCCCTGACGAGCATCACAAAAATCGACGCTCAAGT
CAGAGGTGGCGAAACCCGACAGGACTATAAAGATACCAGGCGTTTCCCCCTGGAAGCTCCCTCGTGCGCT
CTCCTGTTCCGACCCTGCCGCTTACCGGATACCTGTCCGCCTTTCTCCCTTCGGGAAGCGTGGCGCTTTC
TCATAGCTCACGCTGTAGGTATCTCAGTTCGGTGTAGGTCGTTCGCTCCAAGCTGGGCTGTGTGCACGAA
CCCCCCGTTCAGCCCGACCGCTGCGCCTTATCCGGTAACTATCGTCTTGAGTCCAACCCGGTAAGACACG
ACTTATCGCCACTGGCAGCAGCCACTGGTAACAGGATTAGCAGAGCGAGGTATGTAGGCGGTGCTACAGA
GTTCTTGAAGTGGTGGCCTAACTACGGCTACACTAGAAGAACAGTATTTGGTATCTGCGCTCTGCTGAAG
CCAGTTACCTTCGGAAAAAGAGTTGGTAGCTCTTGATCCGGCAAACAAACCACCGCTGGTAGCGGTGGTT
TTTTTGTTTGCAAGCAGCAGATTACGCGCAGAAAAAAAGGATCTCAAGAAGATCCTTTGATCTTTTCTAC
GGGGTCTGACGCTCAGTGGAACGAAAACTCACGTTAAGGGATTTTGGTCATGAGATTATCAAAAAGGATC
TTCACCTAGATCCTTTTAAATTAAAAATGAAGTTTTAAATCAATCTAAAGTATATATGAGTAAACTTGGT
CTGACAGTTACCAATGCTTAATCAGTGAGGCACCTATCTCAGCGATCTGTCTATTTCGTTCATCCATAGT
TGCCTGACTCCCCGTCGTGTAGATAACTACGATACGGGAGGGCTTACCATCTGGCCCCAGTGCTGCAATG
ATACCGCGAGACCCACGCTCACCGGCTCCAGATTTATCAGCAATAAACCAGCCAGCCGGAAGGGCCGAGC
GCAGAAGTGGTCCTGCAACTTTATCCGCCTCCATCCAGTCTATTAATTGTTGCCGGGAAGCTAGAGTAAG
TAGTTCGCCAGTTAATAGTTTGCGCAACGTTGTTGCCATTGCTACAGGCATCGTGGTGTCACGCTCGTCG
TTTGGTATGGCTTCATTCAGCTCCGGTTCCCAACGATCAAGGCGAGTTACATGATCCCCCATGTTGTGCA
AAAAAGCGGTTAGCTCCTTCGGTCCTCCGATCGTTGTCAGAAGTAAGTTGGCCGCAGTGTTATCACTCAT
GGTTATGGCAGCACTGCATAATTCTCTTACTGTCATGCCATCCGTAAGATGCTTTTCTGTGACTGGTGAG
TACTCAACCAAGTCATTCTGAGAATAGTGTATGCGGCGACCGAGTTGCTCTTGCCCGGCGTCAATACGGG
ATAATACCGCGCCACATAGCAGAACTTTAAAAGTGCTCATCATTGGAAAACGTTCTTCGGGGCGAAAACT
CTCAAGGATCTTACCGCTGTTGAGATCCAGTTCGATGTAACCCACTCGTGCACCCAACTGATCTTCAGCA
TCTTTTACTTTCACCAGCGTTTCTGGGTGAGCAAAAACAGGAAGGCAAAATGCCGCAAAAAAGGGAATAA
GGGCGACACGGAAATGTTGAATACTCATACTCTTCCTTTTTCAATATTATTGAAGCATTTATCAGGGTTA
TTGTCTCATGAGCGGATACATATTTGAATGTATTTAGAAAAATAAACAAATAGGGGTTCCGCGCACATTT
CCCCGAAAAGTGCCACCTGACGTCGACGGATCGGGAGATCTCCCGATCCCCTATGGTGCACTCTCAGTAC
AATCTGCTCTGATGCCGCATAGTTAAGCCAGTATCTGCTCCCTGCTTGTGTGTTGGAGGTCGCTGAGTAG
TGCGCGAGCAAAATTTAAGCTACAACAAGGCAAGGCTTGACCGACAATTGCATGAAGAATCTGCTTAGGG
TTAGGCGTTTTGCGCTGCTTCGCGATGTACGGGCCAGATATACGCGTT
